Addgene plasmid #58836: pRS416-PHO5-GFP-Opi1 + terminator
Purpose: Expresses GFP-Tagged Opi1 + Terminator in yeast
Depositing lab: Tim Levine. Depositing organization: University College London.
Backbone
  Vector backbone: pRS416
  Backbone manufacturer: Stratagene
  Vector type: Yeast Expression
  Selectable markers: URA3
Growth in bacteria
  Bacterial resistance: Ampicillin, 100 μg/mL
  Growth temperature: 37°C
  Growth strain: DH5alpha
  Copy number: Unknown
Gene/Insert
  Gene/Insert name: Opi1p (alt name: YHL020C)
  Species: S. cerevisiae (budding yeast)
  GenBank ID: NM_001179100.1
  Entrez Gene: OPI1 (a.k.a. YHL020C)
  Promoter: PHO5
  Tag / fusion protein: GFP (N terminal on backbone)
  Cloning method: Unknown
  Sequencing primers: 5′ N/A; 3′ N/A
Terms and licenses: Academic/Nonprofit Terms; Industry Terms: Not Available to Industry
Depositor comments: The plasmid includes the Opi1p gene's own terminator.
How to cite: pRS416-PHO5-GFP-Opi1 + terminator was a gift from Tim Levine (Addgene plasmid # 58836 ; http://n2t.net/addgene:58836 ; RRID:Addgene_58836)
