[The description below was written by a language model from this plasmid's Addgene catalogue record.]
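Description:
pRS416-PHO5-GFP-Opi1 + terminator is a yeast expression plasmid built on the pRS416 shuttle backbone. pRS416 is a standard centromeric (CEN/ARS) vector, so it is normally maintained at low copy in Saccharomyces cerevisiae, although the record itself lists copy number as unknown. Selection in yeast relies on the URA3 auxotrophic marker, which complements ura3 strains grown without uracil. Propagation in Escherichia coli uses ampicillin resistance. No feature table accompanies the entry, so the exact arrangement and coordinates of the backbone elements cannot be confirmed here.

The payload is the S. cerevisiae OPI1 open reading frame (YHL020C), fused at its N terminus to GFP, with the GFP coding sequence recorded as part of the backbone. Expression is driven by the PHO5 promoter, a yeast acid phosphatase promoter that is generally repressed by high inorganic phosphate and induced when phosphate is limiting. Transcription ends at the native OPI1 terminator, which the depositor notes is included in the plasmid and which gives the construct the last part of its name. The cloning method is not stated.

Opi1p is known as a transcriptional repressor of phospholipid biosynthetic genes, and it moves between the endoplasmic reticulum and nuclear envelope membrane and the nucleoplasm in response to lipid status. The stated purpose is simply to express GFP-tagged Opi1 in yeast. A fluorescent fusion of this kind suits live-cell imaging of the protein's localisation, though the record does not describe specific experiments.
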