>Addgene plasmid #58836 | pRS416-PHO5-GFP-Opi1 + terminator | addgene partial sequence | sequence record 94296 | M13pUC-Rev 5'-AGCGGATAACAATTTCACACAGG-3'
CGCCAGCGCGCGTAATACGACTCACTATAGGGCGAATTGGGTACCGGGCCCCCCCTCGAGGTCGACGCTC
TCCCTTATGCGACTCCTGCATTAGGAAGCAGCCCAGTAGTAGGTTGAGGCCGTTGAGCACCGCCGCCGCA
AGGAATGGTGCATGCAAGGAGATGGCGCCCAACAGTCCCCCGGCCACGGGGCCTGCCACCATACCCACGC
CGAAACAAGCGCTCATGAGCCCGAAGTGGCGAGCCCGATCTTCCCCATCGGTGATGTCGGCGATATAGGC
GCCAGCAACCGCACCTGTGGCGCCGGTGATGCCGGCCACGATGCGTCCGGCGTAGAGGATCGATCCGGTC
ACCTTACTTGGCAAGGCATATACCCATTTGGGATAAGGGTAAACATCTTTGAATTGTCGAAATGAAACGT
ATATAAGCGCTGATGTTTTGCTAAGTCGAGGTTAGTATGGCTTCATCTCTCATGAGAATAAGAACAACAA
CAAATAGAGCAAGCAAATTCGAGAATTCCTGCAGCCCGGGCAATTCGAATATAATGTCTAAAGGAGAAGA
ACTTTTCACTGGAGTTGTCCCAATTCTTGTTGAATTAGATGGTGATGTTAATGGGCACAAATTTTCTGTC
AGTGGAGAGGGTGAAGGTGATGCAACATACGGAAAACTTACCCTTAAATTTATTTGCACTACTGGAAAAC
TACCTGTTCCATGGCCAACACTTGTCACTACTTTTACGTATGGTGTTCAATGCTTTTCAAGATACCCAGA
TCATATGAAACGGCATGACTTTTTTCAAGAGTGCCATGCCCGAAGGTTATGTACAGGAAAGAACTAT
