>Addgene plasmid #58836 | pRS416-PHO5-GFP-Opi1 + terminator | addgene partial sequence | sequence record 94298 | GFP-F 5'-GGTCCTTCTTGAGTTTGTAAC-3'
ATGACTATACAAGCTTGGATCCGGCGCCATGTCTGAAAATCAACGTTTAGGATTATCAGAGGAAGAGGTA
GAAGCGGCTGAAGTACTTGGGGTGTTGAAACAATCATGCAGACAGAAGTCGCAGCCTTCAGAGGACGTCT
CACAAGCTGACAAAATGCCGGCAAGTGAGTCGTCTACGACGCCGCTAAACATTTTGGATCGCGTAAGTAA
CAAAATTATCAGTAACGTAGTGACATTCTACGATGAAATAAACACCAACAAGAGGCCACTGAAATCAATA
GGGAGGCTGCTAGACGATGACGATGACGAGCATGATGATTACGACTACAACGACGATGAGTTCTTCACCA
ACAAGAGACAGAAGCTGTCGCGGGCGATTGCCAAGGGGAAGGACAACTTGAAAGAGTACAAGCTGAACAT
GTCCATCGAGTCTAAGAAGAGGCTTGTAACGTGCTTGCATCTTTTAAAGCTGGCCAATAAGCAGCTTTCC
GATAAAATCTCGTGTTTACAGGACCTTGTTGAAAAGGAGCAGGTGCATCCTTTGCACAAGCAAGATGGAA
ATGCTAGGACGACCACTGGAGCTGGCGAGGACGAGACATCGTCAGACGAAGACGACGACGATGAGGAGTT
TTTTGATGCCTCAGAGCAGGTCAACGCCAGCGAGCAGTCTATTGTGGTGAAAATGGAGGTGGTCGGCACA
GTCAAGAAAGTCTACTCGCTGATATCGAAGTTCACAGCAAATTCGCTGCCGGAGCCCGCAAGATCTCAGG
TTCGGGAAAGTCTTCTAAACTTACCCACAAATTGGTTCGACAGCGTCCACAGTACATCACTGCCGCATCA
TGCTTCGTTTCATTATGCCAACTGTGAAG
