>Addgene plasmid #58836 | pRS416-PHO5-GFP-Opi1 + terminator | addgene partial sequence | sequence record 94300 | pGEX3 5'-CCGGGAGCTGCATGTGTCAGAGG-3'
GGGCCTCGTGATACGCCTATTTTTATAGGTTAATGTCATGATAATAATGGTTTCTTAGACGGATCGCTTG
CCTGTAACTTACACGCGCCTCGTATCTTTTAATGATGGAATAATTTGGGAATTTACTCTGTGTTTATTTA
TTTTTATGTTTTGTATTTGGATTTTAGAAAGTAAATAAAGAAGGTAGAAGAGTTACGGAATGAAGAAAAA
AAAATAAACAAAGGTTTAAAAAATTTCAACAAAAAGCGTACTTTACATATATATTTATTAGACAAGAAAA
GCAGATTAAATAGATATACATTCGATTAACGATAAGTAAAATGTAAAATCACAGGATTTTCGTGTGTGGT
CTTCTACACAGACAAGATGAAACAATTCGGCATTAATACCTGAGAGCAGGAAGAGCAAGATAAAAGGTAG
TATTTGTTGGCGATCCCCCTAGAGTCTTTTACATCTTCGGAAAACAAAAACTATTTTTTCTTTAATTTCT
TTTTTTACTTTCTATTTTTAATTTATATATTTATATTAAAAAATTTAAATTATAATTATTTTTATAGCAC
GTGATGAAAAGGACCCAGGTGGCACTTTTCGGGGAAATGTGCGCGGAACCCCTATTTGTTTATTTTTCTA
AATACATTCAAATATGTATCCGCTCATGAGACAATAACCCTGATAAATGCTTCAATAATATTGAAAAAGG
AAGAGTATGAGTATTCAACATTTCCGTGTCGCCCTTATTCCCTTTTTTGCGGCATTTTGCCTTCCTG
