>Addgene plasmid #58836 | pRS416-PHO5-GFP-Opi1 + terminator | addgene partial sequence | sequence record 94307 | M13pUC-Fwd 5'-CCCAGTCACGACGTTGTAAAACG-3'
CAGGCATTTGCTCGGCATGCCGGTAGAGGTGTGGTCAATAAGAGCGACCTCATGCTATACCTGAGAAAGC
AACCTGACCTACAGGAAAGAGTTACTCAAGAATAAGAATTTTCGTTTTAAAACCTAAGAGTCACTTTAAA
ATTTGTATACACTTATTTTTTTTATAACTTATTTAATAATAAAAATCATAAATCATAAGAAATTCGCGAG
CTCGGTTAGTCCTTGCTATCCACGTTGTCCTGAGAGGGCTTTACGTAATTGCCATCCTTCTGCTGTTGCT
GCCTGTACTGTTGCTGCTGTTGCAAGAAACGCTCCCTGATCATTTCTTTTACCTCCTGTTTCTGCTTCAC
CCATTCTTCAGCCTTGCCCAACGTGGAGTCGACTACGCCCATGACATTTCTCACCATTTCCAGGGATTCT
TTGGCGAGAATGAGTACTTTCCCATTCGCAGTTACGGAGGAGGACGGCGAGGCTGAGTCGTCGCCATCCT
TGTTCCTTTTTTGCTGTTGCTGTTGCAGGAGTTGCTGCTGCAAAAGTTGCTGCTGCTGCTGCTGTTGCTG
TTGCTGTTGCTGTTGCTCCACTTTTTGTTCTTCACAGTTGGCATAATGAAACGAAGCATGATGCGGCAGT
GATGTACTGTGGACGCTGTCGAACCAATTTGTGGGTAAGTTTAGAAGACTTTCCCGAACCTGAGATCTTG
CGGGCTCCGGCAGCGAATTTGCTGTGAACTTCGATATCAGCGAGTAGACTTTCTTGACTGTGCCGACCAC
CTCCATTTTCACCACAATAGACTGCTCGCTGGCGTTGACCTGCTCTGAGGCATC
